>Addgene plasmid #227452 | pk335-CARGO-6mer-700bp-USP | addgene full sequence | sequence record 452274 | Addgene NGS Result
TTGAGATCCTTTTTTTCTGCGCGTAATCTGCTGCTTGCAAACAAAAAAACCACCGCTACCAGCGGTGGTT
TGTTTGCCGGATCAAGAGCTACCAACTCTTTTTCCGAAGGTAACTGGCTTCAGCAGAGCGCAGATACCAA
ATACTGTTCTTCTAGTGTAGCCGTAGTTAGGCCACCACTTCAAGAACTCTGTAGCACCGCCTACATACCT
CGCTCTGCTAATCCTGTTACCAGTGGCTGCTGCCAGTGGCGATAAGTCGTGTCTTACCGGGTTGGACTCA
AGACGATAGTTACCGGATAAGGCGCAGCGGTCGGGCTGAACGGGGGGTTCGTGCACACAGCCCAGCTTGG
AGCGAACGACCTACACCGAACTGAGATACCTACAGCGTGAGCTATGAGAAAGCGCCACGCTTCCCGAAGG
GAGAAAGGCGGACAGGTATCCGGTAAGCGGCAGGGTCGGAACAGGAGAGCGCACGAGGGAGCTTCCAGGG
GGAAACGCCTGGTATCTTTATAGTCCTGTCGGGTTTCGCCACCTCTGACTTGAGCGTCGATTTTTGTGAT
GCTCGTCAGGGGGGCGGAGCCTATGGAAAAACGCCAGCAACGCGGCCTTTTTACGGTTCCTGGCCTTTTG
CTGGCCTTTTGCTCACATGTGTTTAAGAGCTATGCTGGAAACAGCATAGCAAGTTTAAATAAGGCTAGTC
CGTTATCAACTTGAAAAAGTGGCACCGAGTCGGTGCTTTTTTTCTCGAGTACTAGGATCCATTAGGCTTT
CCCATGATTCCTTCATATTTGCATATACGATACAAGGCTGTTAGAGAGATAATTGGAATTAATTTGACTG
TAAACACAAAGATATTAGTACAAAATACGTGACGTAGAAAGTAATAATTTCTTGGGTAGTTTGCAGTTTT
AAAATTATGTTTTAAAATGGACTATCATATGCTTACCGTAACTTGAAAGTATTTCGATTTCTTGGCTTTA
TATATCTTGTGGAAAGGACGAAACACCGGCTAAGCCACTTAGAGGCGCGTTTAAGAGCTATGCTGGAAAC
AGCATAGCAAGTTTAAATAAGGCTAGTCCGTTATCAACTTGAAAAAGTGGCACCGAGTCGGTGCTTTTTT
TCTCGAGTACTAGGATCCATTAGGCTTTCCCATGATTCCTTCATATTTGCATATACGATACAAGGCTGTT
AGAGAGATAATTGGAATTAATTTGACTGTAAACACAAAGATATTAGTACAAAATACGTGACGTAGAAAGT
AATAATTTCTTGGGTAGTTTGCAGTTTTAAAATTATGTTTTAAAATGGACTATCATATGCTTACCGTAAC
TTGAAAGTATTTCGATTTCTTGGCTTTATATATCTTGTGGAAAGGACGAAACACCGACAGCCTCACTCCT
GTGATTGTTTAAGAGCTATGCTGGAAACAGCATAGCAAGTTTAAATAAGGCTAGTCCGTTATCAACTTGA
AAAAGTGGCACCGAGTCGGTGCTTTTTTTCTCGAGTACTAGGATCCATTAGGCTTTCCCATGATTCCTTC
ATATTTGCATATACGATACAAGGCTGTTAGAGAGATAATTGGAATTAATTTGACTGTAAACACAAAGATA
TTAGTACAAAATACGTGACGTAGAAAGTAATAATTTCTTGGGTAGTTTGCAGTTTTAAAATTATGTTTTA
AAATGGACTATCATATGCTTACCGTAACTTGAAAGTATTTCGATTTCTTGGCTTTATATATCTTGTGGAA
AGGACGAAACACCGCTTTCACATCCAGCCGTTGAGTTTAAGAGCTATGCTGGAAACAGCATAGCAAGTTT
AAATAAGGCTAGTCCGTTATCAACTTGAAAAAGTGGCACCGAGTCGGTGCTTTTTTTCTCGAGTACTAGG
ATCCATTAGGCTTTCCCATGATTCCTTCATATTTGCATATACGATACAAGGCTGTTAGAGAGATAATTGG
AATTAATTTGACTGTAAACACAAAGATATTAGTACAAAATACGTGACGTAGAAAGTAATAATTTCTTGGG
TAGTTTGCAGTTTTAAAATTATGTTTTAAAATGGACTATCATATGCTTACCGTAACTTGAAAGTATTTCG
ATTTCTTGGCTTTATATATCTTGTGGAAAGGACGAAACACCGTAGAATCCTGGCCGCCATTAGTTTAAGA
GCTATGCTGGAAACAGCATAGCAAGTTTAAATAAGGCTAGTCCGTTATCAACTTGAAAAAGTGGCACCGA
GTCGGTGCTTTTTTTCTCGAGTACTAGGATCCATTAGGCTTTCCCATGATTCCTTCATATTTGCATATAC
GATACAAGGCTGTTAGAGAGATAATTGGAATTAATTTGACTGTAAACACAAAGATATTAGTACAAAATAC
GTGACGTAGAAAGTAATAATTTCTTGGGTAGTTTGCAGTTTTAAAATTATGTTTTAAAATGGACTATCAT
ATGCTTACCGTAACTTGAAAGTATTTCGATTTCTTGGCTTTATATATCTTGTGGAAAGGACGAAACACCG
AAGCCTAGGTCATTGGACTCGTTTAAGAGCTATGCTGGAAACAGCATAGCAAGTTTAAATAAGGCTAGTC
CGTTATCAACTTGAAAAAGTGGCACCGAGTCGGTGCTTTTTTTCTCGAGTACTAGGATCCATTAGGCTTT
CCCATGATTCCTTCATATTTGCATATACGATACAAGGCTGTTAGAGAGATAATTGGAATTAATTTGACTG
TAAACACAAAGATATTAGTACAAAATACGTGACGTAGAAAGTAATAATTTCTTGGGTAGTTTGCAGTTTT
AAAATTATGTTTTAAAATGGACTATCATATGCTTACCGTAACTTGAAAGTATTTCGATTTCTTGGCTTTA
TATATCTTGTGGAAAGGACGAAACACCGCCAGAACAAGGGTCTGTGCGGTTTAAGAGCTATGCTGGAAAC
AGCATAGCAAGTTTAAATAAGGCTAGTCCGTTATCAACTTGAAAAAGTGGCACCGAGTCGGTGCTTTTTT
TCTCGAGTACTAGGATCCATTAGGCTTTCCCATGATTCCTTCATATTTGCATATACGATACAAGGCTGTT
AGAGAGATAATTGGAATTAATTTGACTGTAAACACAAAGATATTAGTACAAAATACGTGACGTAGAAAGT
AATAATTTCTTGGGTAGTTTGCAGTTTTAAAATTATGTTTTAAAATGGACTATCATATGCTTACCGTAAC
TTGAAAGTATTTCGATTTCTTGGCTTTATATATCTTGTGGAAAGGACGAAACACCGTTTTTTTTCTAGAG
GTACCCGTTACATAACTTACGGTAAATGGCCCGCCTGGCTGACCGCCCAACGACCCCCGCCCATTGACGT
CAATAGTAACGCCAATAGGGACTTTCCATTGACGTCAATGGGTGGAGTATTTACGGTAAACTGCCCACTT
GGCAGTACATCAAGTGTATCATATGCCAAGTACGCCCCCTATTGACGTCAATGACGGTAAATGGCCCGCC
TGGCATTGTGCCCAGTACATGACCTTATGGGACTTTCCTACTTGGCAGTACATCTACGTATTAGTCATCG
CTATTACCATGGTCGAGGTGAGCCCCACGTTCTGCTTCACTCTCCCCATCTCCCCCCCCTCCCCACCCCC
AATTTTGTATTTATTTATTTTTTAATTATTTTGTGCAGCGATGGGGGCGGGGGGGGGGGGGGGGGGGCGC
GCGSSAGGGGGGGGGGGGGGGGGSGAGGGGSGGGGSGGGGSGAGGCGGAGAGGTGCGGCGGCAGCCAATC
AGAGCGGCGCGCTCCGAAAGTTTCCTTTTATGGCGAGGCGGCGGCGGCGGCGGCCCTATAAAAAGCGAAG
CGCGCGGCGGGCGGGAGTCGCTGCGCGCTGCCTTCGCCCCGTGCCCCGCTCCGCCGCCGCCTCGCGCCGC
CCGCCCCGGCTCTGACTGACCGCGTTACTCCCACAGGTGAGCGGGCGGGACGGCCCTTCTCCTCCGGGCT
GTAATTAGCTGAGCAAGAGGTAAGGGTTTAAGGGATGGTTGGTTGGTGGGGTATTAATGTTTAATTACCT
GGAGCACCTGCCTGAAATCACTTTTTTTCAGGTTGGACCGGTGCCACCATGAGCGAGCTGATTAAGGAGA
ACATGCACATGAAGCTGTACATGGAGGGCACCGTGGACAACCATCACTTCAAGTGCACATCCGAGGGCGA
AGGCAAGCCCTACGAGGGCACCCAGACCATGAGAATCAAGGTGGTCGAGGGCGGCCCTCTCCCCTTCGCC
TTCGACATCCTGGCTACTAGCTTCCTCTACGGCAGCAAGACCTTCATCAACCACACCCAGGGCATCCCCG
ACTTCTTCAAGCAGTCCTTCCCTGAGGGCTTCACATGGGAGAGAGTCACCACATACGATGACGGGGGCGT
GCTGACCGCTACCCAGGACACCAGCCTCCAGGACGGCTGCCTCATCTACAACGTCAAGATCAGAGGGGTG
AACTTCACATCCAACGGCCCTGTGATGCAGAAGAAAACACTCGGCTGGGAGGCCTTCACCGAGACGCTGT
ACCCCGCTGACGGCGGCCTGGAAGGCAGAAACGACATGGCCCTGAAGCTCGTGGGCGGGAGCCATCTGAT
CGCAAACATCAAGACCACATATAGATCCAAGAAACCCGCTAAGAACCTCAAGATGCCTGGCGTCTACTAT
GTGGACTACAGACTGGAAAGAATCAAGGAGGCCAACAACGAAACCTACGTCGAGCAGCACGAGGTGGCAG
TGGCCAGATACTGCGACCTCCCTAGCAAACTGGGGCACAAGCTTAATTAAGAATTCCTAGAGCTCGCTGA
TCAGCCTCGACTGTGCCTTCTAGTTGCCAGCCATCTGTTGTTTGCCCCTCCCCCGTGCCTTCCTTGACCC
TGGAAGGTGCCACTCCCACTGTCCTTTCCTAATAAAATGAGGAAATTGCATCGCATTGTCTGAGTAGGTG
TCATTCTATTCTGGGGGGTGGGGTGGGGCAGGACAGCAAGGGGGAGGATTGGGAAGAGAATAGCAGGCAT
GCTGGGGAGCTCTCGAAGCCGCGGTGCGGGTGCCAGGGCGTGCCCTTGGGCTCCCCGGGCGCGTACTCCA
CCTCACCCATCGCAGGAACCCCTAGTGATGGAGTTGGCCACTCCCTCTCTGCGCGCTCGCTCGCTCACTG
AGGCCGGGCGACCAAAGGTCGCCCGACGCCCGGGCTTTGCCCGGGCGGCCTCAGTGAGCGAGCGAGCGCG
CAGCTGCCTGCAGGGGCGCCTGATGCGGTATTTTCTCCTTACGCATCTGTGCGGTATTTCACACCGCATA
[95 nt withheld, positions 5321-5415]
T
[46 nt withheld, positions 5417-5462]
C
[141 nt withheld, positions 5464-5604]
CCTTTGACGTTGGAGTCCACGTTCTTT
[37 nt withheld, positions 5632-5668]
ACTCTATCTCGGGCTATTCTTTTGATTTATAAGGGATTTTGCCGATTTCGGTCTATTGGTTAAAAAATGA
GCTGATTTAACAAAAATTTAACGCGAATTTTAACAAAATATTAACGTTTACAATTTTATGGTGCACTCTC
AGTACAATCTGCTCTGATGCCGCATAGTGCTTTTCCCAAGGCAGTCTGGAGCATGCGCTTTAGCAGCCCC
GCTGGGCACTTGGCGCTACACAAGTGGCCTCTGGCCTCGCACACATTCCACATCCACCGGTAGGCGCCAA
CCGGCTCCGTTCTTTGGTGGCCCCTTCGCGCCACCTTCTACTCCTCCCCTAGTCAGGAAGTTCCCCCCCG
CCCCGCAGCTCGCGTCGTGCAGGACGTGACAAATGGAAGTAGCACGTCTCACTAGTCTCGTGCAGATGGA
CAGCACCGCTGAGCAATGGAAGCGGGTAGGCCTTTGGGGCAGCGGCCAATAGCAGCTTTGCTCCTTCGCT
TTCTGGGCTCAGAGGCTGGGAAGGGGTGGGTCCGGGGGCGGGCTCAGGGGCGGGCTCAGGGGCGGGGCGG
GCGCCCGAAGGTCCTCCGGAGGCCCGGCATTCTGCACGCTTCAAAAGCGCACGTCTGCCGCGCTGTTCTC
CTCTTCCTCATCTCCGGGCCTTTCGACCGATCATCAAGCTGCACGTGTTGACAATTAATCATCGGCATAG
TATATCGGCATAGTATAATACGACTCACTATAGGAGGGCCACCATGGGATCGGCCATTGAACAAGATGGA
TTGCACGCAGGTTCTCCGGCCGCTTGGGTGGAGAGGCTATTCGGCTATGACTGGGCACAACAGACAATCG
GCTGCTCTGATGCCGCCGTGTTCCGGCTGTCAGCGCAGGGGCGCCCGGTTCTTTTTGTCAAGACCGACCT
GTCCGGTGCCCTGAATGAACTGCAGGACGAGGCAGCGCGGCTATCGTGGCTGGCCACGACGGGCGTTCCT
TGCGCAGCTGTGCTCGACGTTGTCACTGAAGCGGGAAGGGACTGGCTGCTATTGGGCGAAGTGCCGGGGC
AGGATCTCCTGTCATCTCACCTTGCTCCTGCCGAGAAAGTATCCATCATGGCTGATGCAATGCGGCGGCT
GCATACGCTTGATCCGGCTACCTGCCCATTCGACCACCAAGCGAAACATCGCATCGAGCGAGCACGTACT
CGGATGGAAGCCGGTCTTGTCGATCAGGATGATCTGGACGAAGAGCATCAGGGGCTCGCGCCAGCCGAAC
TGTTCGCCAGGCTCAAGGCGCGCATGCCCGACGGCGAGGATCTCGTCGTGACCCATGGCGATGCCTGCTT
GCCGAATATCATGGTGGAAAATGGCCGCTTTTCTGGATTCATCGACTGTGGCCGGCTGGGTGTGGCGGAC
CGCTATCAGGACATAGCGTTGGCTACCCGTGATATTGCTGAAGAGCTTGGCGGCGAATGGGCTGACCGCT
TCCTCGTGCTTTACGGTATCGCCGCTCCCGATTCGCAGCGCATCGCCTTCTATCGCCTTCTTGACGAGTT
CTTCTGATCGAGAAATTGATGATCTATTAAACAATAAAGACGTCCACATGGAAGTGCAAACTATTAACTG
GCGAACTACTTACTCTAGCTTCCCGGCAACAATTAATAGACTGGATGGAGGCGGATAAAGTTGCAGGACC
ACTTCTGCGCTCGGCCCTTCCGGCTGGCTGGTTTATTGCTGATAAATCTGGAGCCGGTGAGCGTGGAAGC
CGCGGTATCATTGCAGCACTGGGGCCAGATGGTAAGCCCTCCCGTATCGTAGTTATCTACACGACGGGGA
GTCAGGCAACTATGGATGAACGAAATAGACAGATCGCTGAGATAGGTGCCTCACTGATTAAGCATTGGTA
ACTGTCAGACCAAGTTTACTCATATATACTTTAGATTGATTTAAAACTTCATTTTTAATTTAAAAGGATC
TAGGTGAAGATCCTTTTTGATAATCTCATGACCAAAATCCCTTAACGTGAGTTTTCGTTCCACTGAGCGT
CAGACCCCGTAGAAAAGATCAAAGGATCTTC
Features (pLannotate 1.2.2; 30 found; start..end, strand, type, name):
      1..589     +  rep_origin     ori: high-copy-number ColE1/pMB1/pBR322/pUC origin of replication
    669..736     +  misc_RNA       tracrRNA (fragment): trans-activating CRISPR RNA for the Streptococcus pyogenes CRISPR/Cas9 system
    768..999     +  promoter       U6 promoter: RNA polymerase III promoter for human U6 snRNA
   1047..1114    +  misc_RNA       tracrRNA (fragment): trans-activating CRISPR RNA for the Streptococcus pyogenes CRISPR/Cas9 system
   1146..1377    +  promoter       U6 promoter: RNA polymerase III promoter for human U6 snRNA
   1425..1492    +  misc_RNA       tracrRNA (fragment): trans-activating CRISPR RNA for the Streptococcus pyogenes CRISPR/Cas9 system
   1524..1755    +  promoter       U6 promoter: RNA polymerase III promoter for human U6 snRNA
   1803..1870    +  misc_RNA       tracrRNA (fragment): trans-activating CRISPR RNA for the Streptococcus pyogenes CRISPR/Cas9 system
   1902..2133    +  promoter       U6 promoter: RNA polymerase III promoter for human U6 snRNA
   2181..2248    +  misc_RNA       tracrRNA (fragment): trans-activating CRISPR RNA for the Streptococcus pyogenes CRISPR/Cas9 system
   2280..2511    +  promoter       U6 promoter: RNA polymerase III promoter for human U6 snRNA
   2559..2626    +  misc_RNA       tracrRNA (fragment): trans-activating CRISPR RNA for the Streptococcus pyogenes CRISPR/Cas9 system
   2658..2889    +  promoter       U6 promoter: RNA polymerase III promoter for human U6 snRNA
   2937..3004    +  misc_RNA       tracrRNA (fragment): trans-activating CRISPR RNA for the Streptococcus pyogenes CRISPR/Cas9 system
   3036..3267    +  promoter       U6 promoter: RNA polymerase III promoter for human U6 snRNA
   3296..3581    +  enhancer       CMV enhancer: human cytomegalovirus immediate early enhancer; contains an 18-bp deletion relative to the standard CMV enhancer
   3583..3863    +  promoter       chicken β-actin promoter: No description available
   3864..4091    +  intron         hybrid intron: hybrid between chicken β-actin (CBA) and minute virus of mice (MMV) introns (Gray et al., 2011)
   4109..4810    +  CDS            TagBFP: monomeric blue fluorescent protein mammalian codon-optimized
   4841..4952    +  polyA_signal   bGH poly(A) signal: bovine growth hormone polyadenylation signal
   5052..5121    +  protein_bind   attB: attB site for the φC31 integrase (Groth et al., 2000) phage φC31 integrase
   5124..5264    +  repeat_region  AAV2 ITR: inverted terminal repeat of adeno-associated virus serotype 2 inverted
   5269..5320    -  misc_feature   bom (fragment): basis of mobility region from pBR322
   5339..5794    +  rep_origin     f1 ori (sequence partly withheld): f1 bacteriophage origin of replication; arrow indicates direction of (+) strand synthesis
   5795..5836    -  misc_feature   bom (fragment): basis of mobility region from pBR322
   5837..6323    +  promoter       PGK promoter: mouse phosphoglycerate kinase 1 promoter
   6345..6392    +  promoter       EM7 promoter: synthetic bacterial promoter&nbsp
   6412..7215    +  CDS            NeoR/KanR: aminoglycoside phosphotransferase from Tn5; aph(3')-II (or nptII); confers resistance to neomycin, kanamycin, and G418 (Geneticin®)
   7219..7255    +  polyA_signal   PGK poly(A) signal (fragment): mouse phosphoglycerate kinase 1 polyadenylation signal
   7264..7558    +  CDS            bla(M) (fragment): β-lactamase lacking the signal sequence; bla(M); allows cytosolic expression of β-lactamase
