[The description below was written by a language model from this plasmid's Addgene catalogue record and pLannotate feature annotations shown in this document.]
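Description:
pk335-CARGO-6mer-700bp-USP is a mammalian CRISPR guide-expression plasmid built on the pk335-BFP backbone that carries a tandem array of guide RNAs for Streptococcus pyogenes Cas9 or dCas9. According to the record, the insert (CARGO to 700 bp upstream of Prdm8, also called CARGO9) encodes six guides directed at a mouse genomic site within the Prdm8-Fgf5 locus. The feature table shows the expected repetitive architecture: alternating human U6 RNA polymerase III promoters and S. pyogenes tracrRNA-derived scaffold segments, so that each guide is transcribed as an independent unit. The annotation actually lists seven U6 and seven scaffold fragments. The outermost ones sit at the junctions of the array with the backbone, and the table does not resolve how these correspond to the six stated guides. No Cas9 coding sequence is annotated, so the nuclease or dCas9 effector must be supplied separately.

Downstream of the array, a CMV enhancer/chicken β-actin promoter with a hybrid intron drives TagBFP, terminated by a bGH polyadenylation signal, providing a blue fluorescent marker for transfected cells. A dual PGK/EM7 promoter arrangement expresses the Tn5 NeoR/KanR gene, giving G418 selection in mammalian cells and kanamycin selection in bacteria. Only a fragment of β-lactamase remains. Propagation relies on a high-copy ColE1/pUC origin, and an f1 origin is also present. A φC31 attB site and a single AAV2 ITR are annotated as well, though the record does not state their use here. The highly repetitive array is consistent with the recorded use of a recombination-deficient growth strain. The construct serves to concentrate multiple Cas9/dCas9 molecules at one locus, in a study of long-range transcriptional regulation.
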