Addgene plasmid #227452: pk335-CARGO-6mer-700bp-USP
Purpose: 6-mer gRNA array targeting Sp dCas9/Cas9 to the Prdm8-Fgf5 locus
Depositing lab: Joanna Wysocka. Depositing organization: Stanford University. Publication: Long-range regulation of transcription scales with genomic distance in a gene-specific manner. Jensen CL, Chen LF, Swigut T, Crocker OJ, Yao D, Bassik MC, Ferrell JE Jr, Boettiger AN, Wysocka J. Mol Cell. 2025 Jan 16;85(2):347-361.e7. doi: 10.1016/j.molcel.2024.10.021. Epub 2024 Dec 2. PubMed 39626660.
Backbone
  Vector backbone: pk335-BFP
  Vector type: CRISPR
  Selectable markers: Neomycin (select with G418) ; TagBFP
Growth in bacteria
  Bacterial resistance: Kanamycin, 50 μg/mL
  Growth temperature: 37°C
  Growth strain: NEB Stable
  Copy number: High Copy
Gene/Insert
  Gene/Insert name: CARGO to 700bp Upstream Prdm8 (alt name: CARGO9)
  gRNA/shRNA sequence: GCTAAGCCACTTAGAGGCGC, ACAGCCTCACTCCTGTGATT, CTTTCACATCCAGCCGTTGA, TAGAATCCTGGCCGCCATTA, AAGCCTAGGTCATTGGACTC, CCAGAACAAGGGTCTGTGCG
  Species: M. musculus (mouse), Synthetic
  Cloning method: Other
Terms and licenses: Academic/Nonprofit Terms; Industry Terms: Not Available to Industry
How to cite: pk335-CARGO-6mer-700bp-USP was a gift from Joanna Wysocka (Addgene plasmid # 227452 ; http://n2t.net/addgene:227452 ; RRID:Addgene_227452)
